>Addgene plasmid #71915 | pAC1418-pmax-mCBPHAT_4xNLS_PUFa_2xNLS | addgene partial sequence | sequence record 136869 | CMV-F 5'-CGCAAATGGGCGGTAGGCGTG-3'
GTCGTTTAGTGAACCGTCAGATCACTAGTAGCTTTATTGCGGTAGTTTATCACAGTTAAATTGCTAACGC
AGTCAGTGCTCGACTGATCACAGGTAAGTATCAAGGTTACAAGACAGGTTTAAGGAGGCCAATAGAAACT
GGGCTTGTCGAGACAGAGAAGATTCTTGCGTTTCTGATAGGCACCTATTGGTCTTACTGACATCCACTTT
GCCTTTCTCTCCACAGGGAAAAAACAATTGACAAGTTTGTACAAAAAAGCAGGCTCCGAATTCACCGGTG
CCGCCACCATGATCTTTAAACCCGAGGAGCTACGCCAGGCACTTATGCCAACTCTAGAAGCACTCTATCG
ACAGGACCCAGAGTCTTTGCCTTTTCGTCAGCCTGTAGATCCTCAGCTCCTAGGAATCCCAGATTATTTT
GATATAGTGAAGAATCCTATGGACCTTTCTACCATCAAACGAAAGCTGGACACAGGGCAATATCAAGAAC
CCTGGCAGTATGTGGATGATGTCTGGCTTATGTTCAACAATGCGTGGCTATATAATCGTAAAACGTCCCG
TGTATATAAATTTTGCAGTAAACTTGCAGAGGTCTTTGAACAAGAAATTGACCCTGTCATGCAGTCTCTT
GGATATTGCTGTGGACGAAAGTATGAGTTCTCCCCACAGACTTTGTGCTGTTACGGAAAGCAGCTGTGTA
CAATTCCTCGTGATGCAGCCTACTACAGCTATCAGAATAGGTATCATTTCTGTGAGAAGTGTTTCACAGA
GATCCAGGGCGAGAATGTGACCCTGGGTGACGACCCTTCCCAACCTCAGACGACAATTTCCAAGGATCAA
TTTGAAAAGAAGAAAAATGATACCTTAGATCCTGAACCTTTTGTTGACTGCAAAGAGTGTGGCCGGAAGA
TGC
