>Addgene plasmid #71915 | pAC1418-pmax-mCBPHAT_4xNLS_PUFa_2xNLS | addgene partial sequence | sequence record 136945 | EBV-rev 5'-GTGGTTTGTCCAAACTCATC-3'
ATCGAGACCGAGGAGAGGGTTAGGGATAGGCTTACCTTCGAACCGCGGGCCCTCTAGACTCGAGCGGCCG
CCACTGTGCTGGATATCAACCACTTTGTACAAGAAAGCTGGGTCGAATTCTTAATTAATCAGGCCGGCCC
TGATCCTCCACCTCCGCTTCCGCCGCCACCGGAACCGCCTCCCCCGCGGCCGCCTACCTTTCTTTTCTTT
TTAGGATCCACTTTGCGCTTCTTCTTTGGGTCCCCTAAGTCAACACCGTTCTTCATGTAGTACTTCTCCA
GCTTGGCCAGAATGTGCTTGCCATAGGTGTACTTACGAAGAGTTGCGATGTGGGGCCGGATCTTATGCAT
GACGATCTTCCGCTGGCCTGGCTCCGCCACGTCAATCATCTTCTGGACCACGTAGTTGGCATACTGGTCC
TTCATCATGGTGTATAAGGCACTGTGGGGACCGTCGTTCATGGTGCACACCTCGTCGATGAGCACAGCGC
GCTCCGTACGTGAGGCGTGAGTAACACACTTCTCCACAACATTGCTTGCAAATTTGTGCTGACTCAATAC
AAGTACATTGCCTCGGATTTCTGCTACAATTTTGCTTTTATCCTCAGGACGACCGTGCTCCAGTACATGT
TGGATTACATAATTTCCATATTGATCCTGTACCAGCTGCTCTGTGTGCTGGTGAAGCTCCTCTAAAATAG
GGAGTGTCTGGTCAGGGAGACAGTGCTCCAGGATTCTCTGAATCACTCGGCAGCCATAAGGATGTGTGGA
TAAGGCAAATACCTGTCCCTTAAACGCGTCGATGATAAATTGCAAAGACTGGGGCTGTACACATTCAATG
CATTTCTGAACCACGTGATTGCCATTCTGATCTTTCACACACTTCAAGACATGGCCATCTAGTTCCCGAA
CCATCTCATTCTGCTGGTCTGAAGGAATAAACTCAAGA
