[The description below was written by a language model from this plasmid's Addgene catalogue record.]
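Description:
pAC1418-pmax-mCBPHAT_4xNLS_PUFa_2xNLS is a mammalian expression plasmid built by Gateway cloning into the pAC90-pmax-DEST destination backbone. It is propagated in E. coli under kanamycin selection; the record gives no copy number and includes no feature table, so the origin of replication, the polyadenylation signal and any other backbone elements are not documented here.

The payload is a synthetic fusion open reading frame driven by a CAGGS promoter followed by a chimeric intron, a combination generally used for strong, broadly active expression in mammalian cells. As the name and tag field indicate, the protein has the histone acetyltransferase (HAT) domain of mouse CBP at its N terminus, followed by four nuclear localization signals, a Pumilio/FBF RNA-binding domain designated PUFa, and two further nuclear localization signals. PUF domains are programmable RNA-binding modules that recognize short defined RNA motifs, and the multiple NLS copies direct the fusion to the nucleus.

The construct belongs to the Casilio system, a CRISPR-Cas9–Pumilio hybrid platform for gene regulation and genomic labeling. In that design, a guide RNA carrying PUF-binding sites recruits PUF-tagged effector proteins to a Cas9-targeted locus. This plasmid therefore supplies the effector component, in which PUFa would tether the CBP HAT domain to guide RNAs bearing the matching binding sites, presumably to deposit histone acetylation and promote activation of targeted genes. The Cas9 and guide RNA components are not encoded here and would need to be provided from separate constructs.
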