Addgene plasmid #71915: pAC1418-pmax-mCBPHAT_4xNLS_PUFa_2xNLS
Purpose: mCBPHAT_4xNLS_PUFa_2xNLS in pmax expression vector
Depositing lab: Albert Cheng. Depositing organization: Jackson Laboratory. Publication: Casilio: a versatile CRISPR-Cas9-Pumilio hybrid for gene regulation and genomic labeling. Cheng AW, Jillette N, Lee P, Plaskon D, Fujiwara Y, Wang W, Taghbalout A, Wang H. Cell Res. 2016 Feb;26(2):254-7. doi: 10.1038/cr.2016.3. Epub 2016 Jan 15. PubMed 26768771.
Backbone
  Vector backbone: pAC90-pmax-DEST
  Vector type: Mammalian Expression
Growth in bacteria
  Bacterial resistance: Kanamycin, 50 μg/mL
  Growth temperature: 37°C
  Growth strain: DH5alpha
  Copy number: Unknown
Gene/Insert
  Gene/Insert name: mCBPHAT_4xNLS_PUFa_2xNLS
  Species: Synthetic
  Promoter: CAGGS + chim intron
  Tag / fusion protein: mCBP HAT domain (N terminal on insert)
  Cloning method: Gateway Cloning
  Sequencing primers: 5′ gggcttgtcgagacagagaagat; 3′ ACCGAGGAGAGGGTTAGGGAT
Terms and licenses: Academic/Nonprofit Terms; Industry Terms: Not Available to Industry
Depositor comments: Please visit http://casil.io for more information, updates, and protocols.
How to cite: pAC1418-pmax-mCBPHAT_4xNLS_PUFa_2xNLS was a gift from Albert Cheng (Addgene plasmid # 71915)
