LOCUS       Exported 6656 bp ds-DNA circular SYN 12-MAY-2021
DEFINITION  mCBPHAT_4xNLS_PUFa_2xNLS in pmax expression vector.
ACCESSION   .
VERSION     .
KEYWORDS    pAC1418-pmax-mCBPHAT_4xNLS_PUFa_2xNLS
SOURCE      synthetic DNA construct
  ORGANISM  synthetic DNA construct
REFERENCE   1 (bases 1 to 6656)
  AUTHORS   Cheng AW, Jillette N, Lee P, Plaskon D, Fujiwara Y, Wang W,
            Taghbalout A, Wang H
  TITLE     Casilio: a versatile CRISPR-Cas9-Pumilio hybrid for gene regulation
            and genomic labeling.
  JOURNAL   Cell Res. 2016 Feb;26(2):254-7. doi: 10.1038/cr.2016.3. Epub 2016
            Jan 15.
  PUBMED    26768771
REFERENCE   2 (bases 1 to 6656)
  AUTHORS   .
  TITLE     Direct Submission
  JOURNAL   Exported May 12, 2021 from SnapGene Server 1.1.58
            http://www.snapgene.com
FEATURES             Location/Qualifiers
     source          1..6656
                     /organism="synthetic DNA construct"
                     /mol_type="other DNA"
     enhancer        138..517
                     /label=CMV enhancer
                     /note="human cytomegalovirus immediate early enhancer"
     promoter        518..721
                     /label=CMV promoter
                     /note="human cytomegalovirus (CMV) immediate early
                     promoter"
     primer_bind     672..692
                     /label=CMV-F
                     /note="Human CMV immediate early promoter, forward primer"
     intron          813..945
                     /label=chimeric intron
                     /note="chimera between introns from human beta-globin and
                     immunoglobulin heavy chain genes"
     protein_bind    960..984
                     /gene="mutant version of attB"
                     /label=attB1
                     /bound_moiety="BP Clonase(TM)"
                     /note="recombination site for the Gateway(R) BP reaction"
     regulatory      2628..2637
                     /regulatory_class="other"
                     /note="vertebrate consensus sequence for strong initiation
                     of translation (Kozak, 1987)"
     CDS             3324..3344
                     /codon_start=1
                     /product="nuclear localization signal of SV40 (simian virus
                     40) large T antigen"
                     /label=SV40 NLS
                     /translation="PKKKRKV"
     CDS             3348..3368
                     /codon_start=1
                     /product="nuclear localization signal of SV40 (simian virus
                     40) large T antigen"
                     /label=SV40 NLS
                     /translation="PKKKRKV"
     CDS             3372..3392
                     /codon_start=1
                     /product="nuclear localization signal of SV40 (simian virus
                     40) large T antigen"
                     /label=SV40 NLS
                     /translation="PKKKRKV"
     CDS             3483..3503
                     /codon_start=1
                     /product="nuclear localization signal of SV40 (simian virus
                     40) large T antigen"
                     /label=SV40 NLS
                     /translation="PKKKRKV"
     CDS             4560..4580
                     /codon_start=1
                     /product="nuclear localization signal of SV40 (simian virus
                     40) large T antigen"
                     /label=SV40 NLS
                     /translation="PKKKRKV"
     CDS             4584..4604
                     /codon_start=1
                     /product="nuclear localization signal of SV40 (simian virus
                     40) large T antigen"
                     /label=SV40 NLS
                     /translation="PKKKRKV"
     protein_bind    complement(4686..4710)
                     /gene="mutant version of attB"
                     /label=attB2
                     /bound_moiety="BP Clonase(TM)"
                     /note="recombination site for the Gateway(R) BP reaction"
     CDS             4763..4804
                     /codon_start=1
                     /product="epitope tag from simian virus 5"
                     /label=V5 tag
                     /translation="GKPIPNPLLGLDST"
     primer_bind     complement(4830..4849)
                     /label=EBV-rev
                     /note="SV40 polyA terminator, reverse primer"
     polyA_signal    4859..4940
                     /label=SV40 poly(A) signal
                     /note="SV40 polyadenylation signal"
     primer_bind     4884..4903
                     /label=SV40pA-R
                     /note="SV40 polyA, reverse primer"
     rep_origin      complement(5138..5725)
                     /direction=LEFT
                     /label=ori
                     /note="high-copy-number ColE1/pMB1/pBR322/pUC origin of
                     replication"
     primer_bind     complement(5218..5237)
                     /label=pBR322ori-F
                     /note="pBR322 origin, forward primer"
     CDS             complement(5806..6600)
                     /codon_start=1
                     /gene="aph(3')-II (or nptII)"
                     /product="aminoglycoside phosphotransferase from Tn5"
                     /label=NeoR/KanR
                     /note="confers resistance to neomycin, kanamycin, and G418
                     (Geneticin(R))"
                     /translation="MIEQDGLHAGSPAAWVERLFGYDWAQQTIGCSDAAVFRLSAQGRP
                     VLFVKTDLSGALNELQDEAARLSWLATTGVPCAAVLDVVTEAGRDWLLLGEVPGQDLLS
                     SHLAPAEKVSIMADAMRRLHTLDPATCPFDHQAKHRIERARTRMEAGLVDQDDLDEEHQ
                     GLAPAELFARLKASMPDGEDLVVTHGDACLPNIMVENGRFSGFIDCGRLGVADRYQDIA
                     LATRDIAEELGGEWADRFLVLYGIAAPDSQRIAFYRLLDEFF"
     primer_bind     complement(5917..5936)
                     /label=Neo-F
                     /note="Neomycin resistance gene, forward primer"
     primer_bind     6527..6546
                     /label=Neo-R
                     /note="Neomycin resistance gene, reverse primer"
ORIGIN
        1 tcaatattgg ccattagcca tattattcat tggttatata gcataaatca atattggcta
       61 ttggccattg catacgttgt atctatatca taatatgtac atttatattg gctcatgtcc
      121 aatatgaccg ccatgttggc attgattatt gactagttat taatagtaat caattacggg
      181 gtcattagtt catagcccat atatggagtt ccgcgttaca taacttacgg taaatggccc
      241 gcctggctga ccgcccaacg acccccgccc attgacgtca ataatgacgt atgttcccat
      301 agtaacgcca atagggactt tccattgacg tcaatgggtg gagtatttac ggtaaactgc
      361 ccacttggca gtacatcaag tgtatcatat gccaagtccg ccccctattg acgtcaatga
      421 cggtaaatgg cccgcctggc attatgccca gtacatgacc ttacgggact ttcctacttg
      481 gcagtacatc tacgtattag tcatcgctat taccatggtg atgcggtttt ggcagtacac
      541 caatgggcgt ggatagcggt ttgactcacg gggatttcca agtctccacc ccattgacgt
      601 caatgggagt ttgttttggc accaaaatca acgggacttt ccaaaatgtc gtaataaccc
      661 cgccccgttg acgcaaatgg gcggtaggcg tgtacggtgg gaggtctata taagcagagg
      721 tcgtttagtg aaccgtcaga tcactagtag ctttattgcg gtagtttatc acagttaaat
      781 tgctaacgca gtcagtgctc gactgatcac aggtaagtat caaggttaca agacaggttt
      841 aaggaggcca atagaaactg ggcttgtcga gacagagaag attcttgcgt ttctgatagg
      901 cacctattgg tcttactgac atccactttg cctttctctc cacagggaaa aaacaattga
      961 caagtttgta caaaaaagca ggctccgaat tcaccggtgc cgccaccatg atctttaaac
     1021 ccgaggagct acgccaggca cttatgccaa ctctagaagc actctatcga caggacccag
     1081 agtctttgcc ttttcgtcag cctgtagatc ctcagctcct aggaatccca gattattttg
     1141 atatagtgaa gaatcctatg gacctttcta ccatcaaacg aaagctggac acagggcaat
     1201 atcaagaacc ctggcagtat gtggatgatg tctggcttat gttcaacaat gcgtggctat
     1261 ataatcgtaa aacgtcccgt gtatataaat tttgcagtaa acttgcagag gtctttgaac
     1321 aagaaattga ccctgtcatg cagtctcttg gatattgctg tggacgaaag tatgagttct
     1381 ccccacagac tttgtgctgt tacggaaagc agctgtgtac aattcctcgt gatgcagcct
     1441 actacagcta tcagaatagg tatcatttct gtgagaagtg tttcacagag atccagggcg
     1501 agaatgtgac cctgggtgac gacccttccc aacctcagac gacaatttcc aaggatcaat
     1561 ttgaaaagaa gaaaaatgat accttagatc ctgaaccttt tgttgactgc aaagagtgtg
     1621 gccggaagat gcatcagatt tgtgttctac actatgacat catttggcct tcaggttttg
     1681 tgtgtgacaa ctgtttgaag aaaactggca gacctcggaa agaaaacaaa ttcagtgcta
     1741 agaggctgca gaccacacga ttgggaaacc acttagaaga cagagtgaat aagtttttgc
     1801 ggcgccagaa tcaccctgaa gctggggagg tttttgtcag agtggtggcc agctcagaca
     1861 agactgtgga ggtcaagccg ggaatgaagt caaggtttgt ggattctgga gagatgtcgg
     1921 aatctttccc atatcgtacc aaagcactct ttgcttttga ggagatcgat ggagtcgatg
     1981 tgtgcttttt tgggatgcat gtgcaagaat acggctctga ttgcccccca ccaaatacaa
     2041 ggcgtgtata catatcttat ctggacagta ttcatttctt ccggccccgc tgcctccgga
     2101 cagctgttta ccatgagatc ctcatcggat atctcgagta tgtgaagaaa ttggggtatg
     2161 tgacaggaca tatttgggcc tgtcccccaa gtgaaggaga tgactatatc tttcattgcc
     2221 acccccctga ccagaaaatc cccaaaccaa aacgactaca ggagtggtac aagaagatgc
     2281 tggacaaggc gtttgcagag aggatcatta acgactataa ggacatcttc aaacaagcga
     2341 acgaagacag gctcacgagt gccaaggagt tgccctattt tgaaggagat ttctggccta
     2401 atgtgttgga agaaagcatt aaggaactag aacaagaaga agaagaaagg aaaaaagaag
     2461 agagtactgc agcgagtgag actcctgagg gcagtcaggg tgacagcaaa aatgcgaaga
     2521 aaaagaacaa caagaagacc aacaaaaaca aaagcagcat tagccgcgcc aacaagaaga
     2581 agcccagcat gcccaatgtt tccaacgacc tgtcgcagaa gctgtatgcc accatggaga
     2641 agcacaagga ggtattcttt gtgattcatc tgcatgctgg gcctgttatc agcactcagc
     2701 cccccatcgt ggaccctgat cctctgctta gctgtgacct catggatggg cgagatgcct
     2761 tcctcaccct ggccagagac aagcactggg aattctcttc cttacgccgc tccaaatggt
     2821 ccactctgtg catgctggtg gagctgcaca cacagggcca ggaccgcttt gtttatacct
     2881 gcaatgagtg caaacaccat gtggaaacac gctggcactg cactgtgtgt gaggactatg
     2941 acctttgtat caattgctac aacacaaaga gccacaccca taagatggtg aagtgggggc
     3001 taggcctaga tgatgagggc agcagtcagg gtgagccaca gtccaagagc ccccaggaat
     3061 cccggcgtct cagcatccag cgctgcatcc agtccctggt gcatgcctgc cagtgtcgca
     3121 atgccaactg ctcactgccg tcttgccaga agatgaagcg agtcgtgcag cacaccaagg
     3181 gctgcaagcg caagactaat ggaggatgcc cagtgtgcaa gcagctcatt gctctttgct
     3241 gctaccacgc caaacactgc caagaaaata aatgccctgt gcccttctgc ctcaacatca
     3301 acgatggcgg aggcggatct gatccaaaaa agaagagaaa ggtagatcca aaaaagaaga
     3361 gaaaggtaga tccaaaaaag aagagaaagg taggatctac cggatctaga aacgatggtg
     3421 gtggtggaag cgggggtggg ggcagcggtg gagggggaag cgggcgcgcc gggatcctcc
     3481 cccccaagaa aaagaggaag gtatctagag gccgcagccg ccttttggaa gattttcgaa
     3541 acaaccggta ccccaattta caactgcggg agattgctgg acatataatg gaattttccc
     3601 aagaccagca tgggtccaga ttcattcagc tgaaactgga gcgtgccaca ccagctgagc
     3661 gccagcttgt cttcaatgaa atcctccagg ctgcctacca actcatggtg gatgtgtttg
     3721 gtaattacgt cattcagaag ttctttgaat ttggcagtct tgaacagaag ctggctttgg
     3781 cagaacggat tcgaggccac gtcctgtcat tggcactaca gatgtatggc agccgtgtta
     3841 tcgagaaagc tcttgagttt attccttcag accagcagaa tgagatggtt cgggaactag
     3901 atggccatgt cttgaagtgt gtgaaagatc agaatggcaa tcacgtggtt cagaaatgca
     3961 ttgaatgtgt acagccccag tctttgcaat ttatcatcga cgcgtttaag ggacaggtat
     4021 ttgccttatc cacacatcct tatggctgcc gagtgattca gagaatcctg gagcactgtc
     4081 tccctgacca gacactccct attttagagg agcttcacca gcacacagag cagctggtac
     4141 aggatcaata tggaaattat gtaatccaac atgtactgga gcacggtcgt cctgaggata
     4201 aaagcaaaat tgtagcagaa atccgaggca atgtacttgt attgagtcag cacaaatttg
     4261 caagcaatgt tgtggagaag tgtgttactc acgcctcacg tacggagcgc gctgtgctca
     4321 tcgacgaggt gtgcaccatg aacgacggtc cccacagtgc cttatacacc atgatgaagg
     4381 accagtatgc caactacgtg gtccagaaga tgattgacgt ggcggagcca ggccagcgga
     4441 agatcgtcat gcataagatc cggccccaca tcgcaactct tcgtaagtac acctatggca
     4501 agcacattct ggccaagctg gagaagtact acatgaagaa cggtgttgac ttaggggacc
     4561 caaagaagaa gcgcaaagtg gatcctaaaa agaaaagaaa ggtaggcggc cgcgggggag
     4621 gcggttccgg tggcggcgga agcggaggtg gaggatcagg gccggcctga ttaattaaga
     4681 attcgaccca gctttcttgt acaaagtggt tgatatccag cacagtggcg gccgctcgag
     4741 tctagagggc ccgcggttcg aaggtaagcc tatccctaac cctctcctcg gtctcgattc
     4801 tacgcgtacc ggttagcaat tgttttttcg atgagtttgg acaaaccaca actagaatgc
     4861 agtgaaaaaa atgctttatt tgtgaaattt gtgatgctat tgctttattt gtaaccatta
     4921 taagctgcaa taaacaagtt aacaacaaca attgcattca ttttatgttt caggttcagg
     4981 gggaggtgtg ggaggttttt taaagcaagt aaaacctcta caaatgtggt acttaagagg
     5041 gggagaccaa agggcgagac gttaaggcct cacgtgacat gtgagcaaaa ggccagcaaa
     5101 aggccaggaa ccgtaaaaag gccgcgttgc tggcgttttt ccataggctc cgcccccctg
     5161 acgagcatca caaaaatcga cgctcaagtc agaggtggcg aaacccgaca ggactataaa
     5221 gataccaggc gtttccccct ggaagctccc tcgtgcgctc tcctgttccg accctgccgc
     5281 ttaccggata cctgtccgcc tttctccctt cgggaagcgt ggcgctttct catagctcac
     5341 gctgtaggta tctcagttcg gtgtaggtcg ttcgctccaa gctgggctgt gtgcacgaac
     5401 cccccgttca gcccgaccgc tgcgccttat ccggtaacta tcgtcttgag tccaacccgg
     5461 taagacacga cttatcgcca ctggcagcag ccactggtaa caggattagc agagcgaggt
     5521 atgtaggcgg tgctacagag ttcttgaagt ggtggcctaa ctacggctac actagaagga
     5581 cagtatttgg tatctgcgct ctgctgaagc cagttacctt cggaaaaaga gttggtagct
     5641 cttgatccgg caaacaaacc acgctggtag cggtggtttt tttgtttgca agcagcagat
     5701 tacgcgcaga aaaaaaggat ctcaagaaga tcctttgatc ttttctacgg ggtctgacgc
     5761 tcagtggaac gaaaactcac gttaagggat tttggtcatg ccgtctcaga agaactcgtc
     5821 aagaaggcga tagaaggcga tgcgctgcga atcgggagcg gcgataccgt aaagcacgag
     5881 gaagcggtca gcccattcgc cgccaagctc ttcagcaata tcacgggtag ccaacgctat
     5941 gtcctgatag cggtccgcca cacccagccg gccacagtcg atgaatccag aaaagcggcc
     6001 attttccacc atgatattcg gcaagcaggc atcgccatgg gtcacgacga gatcctcgcc
     6061 gtcgggcatg ctcgccttga gcctggcgaa cagttcggct ggcgcgagcc cctgatgctc
     6121 ttcgtccaga tcatcctgat cgacaagacc ggcttccatc cgagtacgtg ctcgctcgat
     6181 gcgatgtttc gcttggtggt cgaatgggca ggtagccgga tcaagcgtat gcagccgccg
     6241 cattgcatca gccatgatgg atactttctc ggcaggagca aggtgagatg acaggagatc
     6301 ctgccccggc acttcgccca atagcagcca gtcccttccc gcttcagtga caacgtcgag
     6361 cacagctgcg caaggaacgc ccgtcgtggc cagccacgat agccgcgctg cctcgtcttg
     6421 cagttcattc agggcaccgg acaggtcggt cttgacaaaa agaaccgggc gcccctgcgc
     6481 tgacagccgg aacacggcgg catcagagca gccgattgtc tgttgtgccc agtcatagcc
     6541 gaatagcctc tccacccaag cggccggaga acctgcgtgc aatccatctt gttcaatcat
     6601 aatattattg aagcatttat cagggttcgt ctcgtcccgg tctcctccca tgcatg
//
